>Addgene plasmid #161565 | pJM589 EF1α intN-ZF10-NLS-HA in TUPV2 | addgene full sequence | sequence record 318349 | Addgene NGS Result
GGTTAGGCGTTTTGCGCTGCTTCGCGATGTACGGGCCAGATATACGCGTGAGTAATTCATACAAAAGGAC
TCGCCCCTGCCTTGGGGAATCCCAGGGACCGTCGTTAAACTCCCACTAACGTAGAACCCAGAGATCGCTG
CGTTCCCGCCCCCTCACCCGCCCGCTCTCGTCATCACTGAGGTGGAGAAGAGCATGCGTGAGGCTCCGGT
GCCCGTCAGTGGGCAGAGCGCACATCGCCCACAGTCCCCGAGAAGTTGGGGGGAGGGGTCGGCAATTGAA
CCGGTGCCTAGAGAAGGTGGCGCGGGGTAAACTGGGAAAGTGATGTCGTGTACTGGCTCCGCCTTTTTCC
CGAGGGTGGGGGAGAACCGTATATAAGTGCAGTAGTCGCCGTGAACGTTCTTTTTCGCAACGGGTTTGCC
GCCAGAACACAGGTAAGTGCCGTGTGTGGTTCCCGCGGGCCTGGCCTCTTTACGGGTTATGGCCCTTGCG
TGCCTTGAATTACTTCCACGCCCCTGGCTGCAGTACGTGATTCTTGATCCCGAGCTTCGGGTTGGAAGTG
GGTGGGAGAGTTCGAGGCCTTGCGCTTAAGGAGCCCCTTCGCCTCGTGCTTGAGTTGAGGCCTGGCTTGG
GCGCTGGGGCCGCCGCGTGCGAATCTGGTGGCACCTTCGCGCCTGTCTCGCTGCTTTCGATAAGTCTCTA
GCCATTTAAAATTTTTGATGACCTGCTGCGACGCTTTTTTTCTGGCAAGATAGTCTTGTAAATGCGGGCC
AAGATCTGCACACTGGTATTTCGGTTTTTGGGGCCGCGGGCGGCGACGGGGCCCGTGCGTCCCAGCGCAC
ATGTTCGGCGAGGCGGGGCCTGCGAGCGCGGCCACCGAGAATCGGACGGGGGTAGTCTCAAGCTGGCCGG
CCTGCTCTGGTGCCTGGCCTCGCGCCGCCGTGTATCGCCCCGCCCTGGGCGGCAAGGCTGGCCCGGTCGG
CACCAGTTGCGTGAGCGGAAAGATGGCCGCTTCCCGGCCCTGCTGCAGGGAGCTCAAAATGGAGGACGCG
GCGCTCGGGAGAGCGGGCGGGTGAGTCACCCACACAAAGGAAAAGGGCCTTTCCGTCCTCAGCCGTCGCT
TCATGTGACTCCACGGAGTACCGGGCGCCGTCCAGGCACCTCGATTAGTTCTCGAGCTTTTGGAGTACGT
CGTCTTTAGGTTGGGGGGAGGGGTTTTATGCGATGGAGTTTCCCCACACTGAGTGGGTGGAGACTGAAGT
TAGGCCAGCTTGGCACTTGATGTAATTCTCCTTGGAATTTGCCCTTTTTGAGTTTGGATCTTGGTTCATT
CTCAAGCCTCAGACAGTGGTTCAAAGTTTTTTTCTTCCATTTCAGGTGTCGTGAGAGCTCGTTTAGTGAA
CCGTCAGATCGCCTGGAGACGCCATCCACGCTGTTTTGACCTCCATAGAAGAGAACGGGACCGATCCAAA
TTCTCGAGGCTAGCGCCACCATGACCAGAAGCGGATACTGCCTGGACCTGAAGACCCAGGTGCAGACCCC
TCAGGGCATGAAGGAGATCAGCAACATCCAGGTGGGCGACCTGGTGCTGAGCAACACCGGCTACAACGAG
GTGCTGAACGTGTTCCCCAAGAGCAAGAAGAAGAGCTACAAGATCACCCTGGAGGACGGCAAGGAGATCA
TCTGCAGCGAGGAGCACCTGTTCCCCACCCAGACCGGCGAGATGAACATCAGCGGCGGCCTGAAGGAGGG
CATGTGCCTGTACGTGAAGGAGACTGGTTCTGGTTCTGGTTCAGGATCCGGTACCGGTGGAGCTAGACCC
GGGGAGCGCCCCTTCCAGTGTCGCATTTGCATGCGGAACTTTTCGACTAATCAAAAATTGGAAGTTCATA
CCCGTACTCATACCGGTGAAAAACCGTTTCAGTGTCGGATCTGTATGCGAAATTTCTCCGTTAGACATAA
TTTGCAAAGACATCTACGTACGCACACCGGCGAGAAGCCATTCCAATGCCGAATATGCATGCGCAACTTC
AGTCAACATCCAAATTTGACTAGACACCTAAAAACCCACCTGAGAGGATCTCCTAAGAAGAAGCGCAAAG
TTGGCATGTACCCATACGACGTACCAGATTACGCTTAGGCGGCCGCTCGAGTCTAGAGGGCCCGTTTAAA
CCCGCTGATCAGCCTCGACTGTGCCTTCTAGTTGCCAGCCATCTGTTGTTTGCCCCTCCCCCGTGCCTTC
CTTGACCCTGGAAGGTGCCACTCCCACTGTCCTTTCCTAATAAAATGAGGAAATTGCATCGCATTGTCTG
AGTAGGTGTCATTCTATTCTGGGGGGTGGGGTGGGGCAGGACAGCAAGGGGGAGGATTGGGAAGTCAATA
GCAGGCATGCTGGGGATGCGGTGGGCTCTATGGCTTCTGAGGCAGGTCGAAGAACTATTTCCTGGCTGTT
ACGCGAGCGCATCGCGATAAGCTCTAGAGGGACAGCCCCCCCCCAAAGCCCCCAGGGATGTAATTACGTC
CCTCCCCCGCTAGGGGGCAGCAGCGAGCCGCCCGGGGCTCCGCTCCGGTCCGGCGCTCCCCCCGCATCCC
CGAGCCGGCAGCGTGCGGGGACAGCCCGGGCACGGGGAAGGTGGCACGGGATCGCTTTCCTCTGAACGCT
TCTCGCTGCTCTTTGAGCCTGCAGACACCTGGGGGGATACGGGGAAAAAGCTTTAGGCTGAAAGAGAGAT
TTAGAATGACAGAATCATAGAACGGCCTGCGTACGGATGGGGCTCTAGCTCTAGAGCTTGATATCGAATT
CCTGCAGCCCCGCTAGAGGGACAGCCCCCCCCCAAAGCCCCCAGGGATGTAATTACGTCCCTCCCCCGCT
AGGGGGCAGCAGCGAGCCGCCCGGGGCTCCGCTCCGGTCCGGCGCTCCCCCCGCATCCCCGAGCCGGCAG
CGTGCGGGGACAGCCCGGGCACGGGGAAGGTGGCACGGGATCGCTTTCCTCTGAACGCTTCTCGCTGCTC
TTTGAGCCTGCAGACACCTGGGGGGATACGGGGAAAAAGCTTTAGGCTGAAAGAGAGATTTAGAATGACA
GAATCATAGAACGGCCTGGGCGCGCCTGGTGGCGAACGATCAACAGACGGGAGAGGACTAAAGTCTTCGC
TGACAGCGACCGGACTCTAGGGGGTATCCCC
[124 nt withheld, positions 3182-3305]
C
[91 nt withheld, positions 3307-3397]
A
[49 nt withheld, positions 3399-3447]
CCTTTGACGTTGGAGTCCACGTTCTTT
[37 nt withheld, positions 3475-3511]
ACCCTATCTCGGTCTATTCTTTTGATTTATAAGGGATTTTGCCGATTTCGGCCTATTGGTTAAAAAATGA
GCTGATTTAACAAAAATTTAACGCGAATTAATTCTGTGGAATGTGTGTCAGTTAGGCTCAATTAGTCAGC
AACCATAGTCCCGCCCCTAACTCCGCCCATCCCGCCCCTAACTCCGCCCAGTTCCGCCCATTCTCCGCCC
CATGGCTGACTAATTTTTTTTATTTATGCAGAGGCCGAGGCCGCCTCTGCCTCTGAGCTATTCCAGAAGT
AGTGAGGAGGCTTTTTTGGAGGCCTAGGCTTTTGCAAAAAGCTCCCGGGAGCTTGTATATCCATTTTCGG
AGGTTGGGCTTCGGAATCGTTTTCCGGGACGCCGGCTGGATGATCCTCCAGCGCGGGGATCTCATGCTGG
AGTTCTTCGCCCACCCCAACTTGTTTATTGCAGCTTATAATGGTTACAAATAAAGCAATAGCATCACAAA
TTTCACAAATAAAGCATTTTTTTCACTGCATTCTAGTTGTGGTTTGTCCAAACTCATCAATGTATCTTAT
CATGTCTGTATACCGTCGACCTCTAGCTAGAGCTTGGCGTAATCATGGTCATAGCTGTTTCCTGTGTGAA
ATTGTTATCCGCTCACAATTCCACACAACATACGAGCCGGAAGCATAAAGTGTAAAGCCTGGGGTGCCTA
ATGAGTGAGCTAACTCACATTAATTGCGTTGCGCTCACTGCCCGCTTTCCAGTCGGGAAACCTGTCGTGC
CAGCTGCATTAATGAATCGGCCAACGCGCGGGGAGAGGCGGTTTGCGTATTGGGCGCTCTTCCGCTTCCT
CGCTCACTGACTCGCTGCGCTCGGTCGTTCGGCTGCGGCGAGCGGTATCAGCTCACTCAAAGGCGGTAAT
ACGGTTATCCACAGAATCAGGGGATAACGCAGGAAAGAACATGTGAGCAAAAGGCCAGCAAAAGGCCAGG
AACCGTAAAAAGGCCGCGTTGCTGGCGTTTTTCCATAGGCTCCGCCCCCCTGACGAGCATCACAAAAATC
GACGCTCAAGTCAGAGGTGGCGAAACCCGACAGGACTATAAAGATACCAGGCGTTTCCCCCTGGAAGCTC
CCTCGTGCGCTCTCCTGTTCCGACCCTGCCGCTTACCGGATACCTGTCCGCCTTTCTCCCTTCGGGAAGC
GTGGCGCTTTCTCATAGCTCACGCTGTAGGTATCTCAGTTCGGTGTAGGTCGTTCGCTCCAAGCTGGGCT
GTGTGCACGAACCCCCCGTTCAGCCCGACCGCTGCGCCTTATCCGGTAACTATCGTCTTGAGTCCAACCC
GGTAAGACACGACTTATCGCCACTGGCAGCAGCCACTGGTAACAGGATTAGCAGAGCGAGGTATGTAGGC
GGTGCTACAGAGTTCTTGAAGTGGTGGCCTAACTACGGCTACACTAGAAGAACAGTATTTGGTATCTGCG
CTCTGCTGAAGCCAGTTACCTTCGGAAAAAGAGTTGGTAGCTCTTGATCCGGCAAACAAACCACCGCTGG
TAGCGGTGGTTTTTTTGTTTGCAAGCAGCAGATTACGCGCAGAAAAAAAGGATCTCAAGAAGATCCTTTG
ATCTTTTCTACGGGGTCTGACGCTCAGTGGAACGAAAACTCACGTTAAGGGATTTTGGTCATGAGATTAT
CAAAAAGGATCTTCACCTAGATCCTTTTAAATTAAAAATGAAGTTTTAAATCAATCTAAAGTATATATGA
GTAAACTTGGTCTGACAGTTACCAATGCTTAATCAGTGAGGCACCTATCTCAGCGATCTGTCTATTTCGT
TCATCCATAGTTGCCTGACTCCCCGTCGTGTAGATAACTACGATACGGGAGGGCTTACCATCTGGCCCCA
GTGCTGCAATGATACCGCGAGATCCACGCTCACCGGCTCCAGATTTATCAGCAATAAACCAGCCAGCCGG
AAGGGCCGAGCGCAGAAGTGGTCCTGCAACTTTATCCGCCTCCATCCAGTCTATTAATTGTTGCCGGGAA
GCTAGAGTAAGTAGTTCGCCAGTTAATAGTTTGCGCAACGTTGTTGCCATTGCTACAGGCATCGTGGTGT
CACGCTCGTCGTTTGGTATGGCTTCATTCAGCTCCGGTTCCCAACGATCAAGGCGAGTTACATGATCCCC
CATGTTGTGCAAAAAAGCGGTTAGCTCCTTCGGTCCTCCGATCGTTGTCAGAAGTAAGTTGGCCGCAGTG
TTATCACTCATGGTTATGGCAGCACTGCATAATTCTCTTACTGTCATGCCATCCGTAAGATGCTTTTCTG
TGACTGGTGAGTACTCAACCAAGTCATTCTGAGAATAGTGTATGCGGCGACCGAGTTGCTCTTGCCCGGC
GTCAATACGGGATAATACCGCGCCACATAGCAGAACTTTAAAAGTGCTCATCATTGGAAAACGTTCTTCG
GGGCGAAAACTCTCAAGGATCTTACCGCTGTTGAGATCCAGTTCGATGTAACCCACTCGTGCACCCAACT
GATCTTCAGCATCTTTTACTTTCACCAGCGTTTCTGGGTGAGCAAAAACAGGAAGGCAAAATGCCGCAAA
AAAGGGAATAAGGGCGACACGGAAATGTTGAATACTCATACTCTTCCTTTTTCAATATTATTGAAGCATT
TATCAGGGTTATTGTCTCATGAGCGGATACATATTTGAATGTATTTAGAAAAATAAACAAATAGGGGTTC
CGCGCACATTTCCCCGAAAAGTGCCACCTGACGTCGACGGATCGGGAGATCGAAGACGGGCAAAACCGAT
GTTGACGGACTAATCCTGACAAGATCTGGGGAGGTCGCTGAGTAGTGCGCGAGCAAAATTTAAGCTACAA
CAAGGCAAGGCTTGACCGACAATTGCATGAAGAATCTGCTTAG
Features (pLannotate 1.2.2; 19 found; start..end, strand, type, name):
    221..432     +  promoter       EF-1α core promoter: core promoter for human elongation factor EF-1α
    433..546     +  intron         EF-1α intron A (fragment): intron upstream of the start codon of human EF-1α
   1172..1375    +  intron         EF-1α intron A: truncated intron upstream of the start codon of human EF-1α
   1384..1418    +  promoter       TRE3GV promoter (fragment): 3rd-generation Tet-responsive promoter that can be activated by binding of Tet-On® 3G, optimized for retroviral and lentiviral vectors
   2109..2135    +  CDS            HA: HA (human influenza hemagglutinin) epitope tag
   2189..2300    +  polyA_signal   bGH poly(A) signal: bovine growth hormone polyadenylation signal
   2785..2810    -  misc_feature   MCS (fragment): pBluescript multiple cloning site
   3182..3610    +  rep_origin     f1 ori (sequence partly withheld): f1 bacteriophage origin of replication; arrow indicates direction of (+) strand synthesis
   3615..3637    +  promoter       SV40 promoter (fragment): SV40 enhancer and early promoter
   3638..3829    +  promoter       SV40 promoter: SV40 early promoter
   3856..3954    +  CDS            ble (fragment): BLE_KLEPN - Experimental evidence at protein level: Swiss-Prot protein existence level 1. Binding protein with a strong affinity to the bleomycin family of antibiotics. Binds to CL990; an antimitotic-antibiotic compound. From Klebsiella pneumoniae.
   3949..4070    +  polyA_signal   SV40 poly(A) signal: SV40 polyadenylation signal
   4143..4159    -  protein_bind   lac operator: The lac repressor binds to the lac operator to inhibit transcription in E. coli. This inhibition can be relieved by adding lactose or isopropyl-β-D-thiogalactopyranoside (IPTG). lac repressor encoded by lacI
   4167..4197    -  promoter       lac promoter: promoter for the E. coli lac operon
   4212..4233    -  protein_bind   CAP binding site: CAP binding activates transcription in the presence of cAMP. E. coli catabolite activator protein
   4246..4338    -  CDS            lacI (fragment): lac repressor; lacI; The lac repressor binds to the lac operator to inhibit transcription in E. coli. This inhibition can be relieved by adding lactose or isopropyl-β-D-thiogalactopyranoside (IPTG).
   4521..5109    -  rep_origin     ori: high-copy-number ColE1/pMB1/pBR322/pUC origin of replication
   5280..6140    -  CDS            AmpR: β-lactamase; bla; confers resistance to ampicillin, carbenicillin, and related antibiotics
   6141..6245    -  promoter       AmpR promoter: bla
