[The description below was written by a language model from this plasmid's Addgene catalogue record and pLannotate feature annotations shown in this document.]
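Description:
pJM589 EF1α intN-ZF10-NLS-HA in TUPV2 is a 6.4 kb mammalian expression plasmid from a synthetic-biology toolkit, built by placing a synthetic coding sequence between the NheI and NotI sites of the TUPV2 backbone (derived from pJM451, which carries EBFP2-P2A-BlastR in that position). It is propagated in E. coli through a high-copy ColE1/pUC-type origin and selected with ampicillin via the β-lactamase gene and its native promoter. An f1 phage origin and remnants of lac regulatory sequence are also present as backbone carry-over.

The expression unit is driven constitutively by the human EF1α promoter, annotated as the core promoter followed by intron A segments, and terminated by the bovine growth hormone polyadenylation signal. The insert name indicates a fusion of an "intN" part, presumably the N-terminal half of a split intein, to a zinc-finger DNA-binding domain (ZF10), a nuclear localisation signal and a C-terminal HA epitope tag. Of these, only the HA tag is detected in the feature table, just upstream of the poly(A) signal; the rest of the synthetic coding region is unannotated. A split-intein half fused in this way would normally be paired with a complementary partner so that protein splicing reconstitutes a complete factor, but the record does not name a partner or describe this use.

The short TRE3GV match is a small fragment near the end of the intron and probably not a functional Tet-responsive promoter. An SV40 early promoter and SV40 poly(A) signal flank only a short fragment of a bleomycin-resistance gene, so no intact mammalian selection marker is evident. The stated purpose is constitutive expression of the fusion protein, in work on model-guided design of mammalian genetic programs.
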