Addgene plasmid #161565: pJM589 EF1α intN-ZF10-NLS-HA in TUPV2
Purpose: Constitutive expression of intN-ZF10-NLS-HA under the EF1α promoter
Depositing lab: Joshua Leonard. Depositing organization: Northwestern University. Publication: Model-guided design of mammalian genetic programs. Muldoon JJ, Kandula V, Hong M, Donahue PS, Boucher JD, Bagheri N, Leonard JN. Sci Adv. 2021 Feb 19;7(8). pii: 7/8/eabe9375. doi: 10.1126/sciadv.abe9375. Print 2021 Feb. PubMed 33608279.
Backbone
  Vector backbone: pJM451 EF1α EBFP2-P2A-BlastR (TUPV2)
  Vector type: Mammalian Expression, Synthetic Biology
Growth in bacteria
  Bacterial resistance: Ampicillin, 100 μg/mL
  Growth temperature: 37°C
  Growth strain: DH5alpha
  Copy number: High Copy
Gene/Insert
  Gene/Insert name: intN-ZF10-NLS-HA
  Species: Synthetic
  Promoter: EF1α
  Tag / fusion protein: HA (C terminal on insert)
  Cloning method: Restriction Enzyme; 5′ cloning site NheI (not destroyed); 3′ cloning site NotI (not destroyed)
  Sequencing primers: 5′ CCATTTCAGGTGTCGTGAGAGCTC; 3′ CAGTGGGAGTGGCACCTTCC
Terms and licenses: Academic/Nonprofit Terms; Industry Terms: Not Available to Industry
How to cite: pJM589 EF1α intN-ZF10-NLS-HA in TUPV2 was a gift from Joshua Leonard (Addgene plasmid # 161565 ; http://n2t.net/addgene:161565 ; RRID:Addgene_161565)
