>Addgene plasmid #161565 | pJM589 EF1α intN-ZF10-NLS-HA in TUPV2 | depositor partial sequence | sequence record 313033 | intN-ZF10-NLS-HA gene
ATGACCAGAAGCGGATACTGCCTGGACCTGAAGACCCAGGTGCAGACCCCTCAGGGCATGAAGGAGATCA
GCAACATCCAGGTGGGCGACCTGGTGCTGAGCAACACCGGCTACAACGAGGTGCTGAACGTGTTCCCCAA
GAGCAAGAAGAAGAGCTACAAGATCACCCTGGAGGACGGCAAGGAGATCATCTGCAGCGAGGAGCACCTG
TTCCCCACCCAGACCGGCGAGATGAACATCAGCGGCGGCCTGAAGGAGGGCATGTGCCTGTACGTGAAGG
AGACTGGTTCTGGTTCTGGTTCAGGATCCGGTACCGGTGGAGCTAGACCCGGGGAGCGCCCCTTCCAGTG
TCGCATTTGCATGCGGAACTTTTCGACTAATCAAAAATTGGAAGTTCATACCCGTACTCATACCGGTGAA
AAACCGTTTCAGTGTCGGATCTGTATGCGAAATTTCTCCGTTAGACATAATTTGCAAAGACATCTACGTA
CGCACACCGGCGAGAAGCCATTCCAATGCCGAATATGCATGCGCAACTTCAGTCAACATCCAAATTTGAC
TAGACACCTAAAAACCCACCTGAGAGGATCTCCTAAGAAGAAGCGCAAAGTTGGCATGTACCCATACGAC
GTACCAGATTACGCTTAG
